>Addgene plasmid #84572 | pMRX-IP-GFP-LC3-RFP-LC3ΔG | addgene full sequence | sequence record 429084 | Addgene NGS Result
CAAGAAGACAGGGCCAGGTTTCCGGGCCCTCACATTGCCAAAAGACGGCAATATGGTGGAAAATAACATA
TAGACAAACGCACACCGGCCTTATTCCAAGCGGCTTCGGCCAGTAACGTTAGGGGGGGGGGAGGGAGAGG
GGGGGGGGGGGCGGAATTTACGTAGCGGCCGCGGCGCGCCGGCCCTCGAGGCCTGCAGGAATTCCCGTAC
CACCACACTGGGATCCTTAGAACGTCTCCTGGGAGGCATAGACCATGTACAGGAAGCCGTCTTCATCTCT
CTCGCTCTCGTACACTTCAGAGATGGGTGTGGACACACTCACCATGCTGTGCCCATTCACCAGGAGGAAG
AAGGCTTGGTTAGCATTGAGCTGCAGGCGCCTTCTAATTATCTTGATGAGTTCGCTCATATTCACGTGAT
CAGGTACAAGGAACTTGGTCTTGTCCAGGACGGGCAGCTGCTTCTCACCCTTGTATCGCTCTATAATCAC
TGGGATCTTGGTGGGGTGCTGCTCCCGGATGAGCCGGACATCTTCCACTCTTTGTTCGAAGCTCCGGCGC
TGTTTGAAGGTCTTCTCGGACGGCATGGAATTCAATTCATCGATGGCGCCGGTGGAGTGGCGGCCCTCGG
CGCGCTCGTACTGTTCCACGATGGTGTAGTCCTCGTTGTGGGAGGTGATGTCCAGCTTGATGTCGGTCTT
GTAGGCGCCGGGCAGCTGCACGGGCTTCTTGGCCATGTAGGTGGTCTTGACCTCGGCGTCGTAGTGGCCG
CCGTCCTTCAGCTTCAGCCTCATCTTGATCTCGCCCTTCAGGGCGCCGTCCTCGGGGTACATCCGCTCGG
TGGAGGCCTCCCAGCCCATGGTCTTCTTCTGCATTACGGGGCCGTCGGAGGGGAAGTTGGTGCCGCGCAG
CTTCACCTTGTAGATGAACTCGCCGTCCTGCAGGGAGGAGTCCTGGGTCACGGTCACCACGCCGCCGTCC
TCGAAGTTCATCACGCGCTCCCACTTGAAGCCCTCGGGGAAGGACAGCTTCAAGTAGTCGGGGATGTCGG
CGGGGTGCTTCACGTAGGCCTTGGAGCCGTACTGGAACTGAGGGGACAGGATGTCCCAGGCGAAGGGCAG
GGGGCCGCCCTTGGTCACCTTCAGCTTGGCGGTCTGGGTGCCCTCGTAGGGGCGGCCCTCGCCCTCGCCC
TCGATCTCGAACTCGTGGCCGTTCACGGAGCCCTCCATGCGCACCTTGAAGCGCATGAACTCCTTGATGA
CGTCCTCGGAGGAGGCCATCCCGAACGTCTCCTGGGAGGCATAGACCATGTACAGGAAGCCGTCTTCATC
TCTCTCGCTCTCGTACACTTCAGAGATGGGTGTGGACACACTCACCATGCTGTGCCCATTCACCAGGAGG
AAGAAGGCTTGGTTAGCATTGAGCTGCAGGCGCCTTCTAATTATCTTGATGAGTTCGCTCATATTCACGT
GATCAGGTACAAGGAACTTGGTCTTGTCCAGGACGGGCAGCTGCTTCTCACCCTTGTATCGCTCTATAAT
CACTGGGATCTTGGTGGGGTGCTGCTCCCGGATGAGCCGGACATCTTCCACTCTTTGTTCGAAGCTCCGG
CGCTGTTTGAAGGTCTTCTCGGACGGCATGGAATTCAATTCATCGATAGATCCGCCGCCACCCGACCCAC
CACCGCCCGAGCCACCGCCACCCTTGTACAGCTCGTCCATGCCGAGAGTGATCCCGGCGGCGGTCACGAA
CTCCAGCAGGACCATGTGATCGCGCTTCTCGTTGGGGTCTTTGCTCAGGGCGGACTGGGTGCTCAGGTAG
TGGTTGTCGGGCAGCAGCACGGGGCCGTCGCCGATGGGGGTGTTCTGCTGGTAGTGGTCGGCGAGCTGCA
CGCTGCCGTCCTCGATGTTGTGGCGGATCTTGAAGTTCACCTTGATGCCGTTCTTCTGCTTGTCGGCCAT
GATATAGACGTTGTGGCTGTTGTAGTTGTACTCCAGCTTGTGCCCCAGGATGTTGCCGTCCTCCTTGAAG
TCGATGCCCTTCAGCTCGATGCGGTTCACCAGGGTGTCGCCCTCGAACTTCACCTCGGCGCGGGTCTTGT
AGTTGCCGTCGTCCTTGAAGAAGATGGTGCGCTCCTGGACGTAGCCTTCGGGCATGGCGGACTTGAAGAA
GTCGTGCTGCTTCATGTGGTCGGGGTAGCGGCTGAAGCACTGCACGCCGTAGGTCAGGGTGGTCACGAGG
GTGGGCCAGGGCACGGGCAGCTTGCCGGTGGTGCAGATGAACTTCAGGGTCAGCTTGCCGTAGGTGGCAT
CGCCCTCGCCCTCGCCGGACACGCTGAACTTGTGGCCGTTTACGTCGCCGTCCAGCTCGACCAGGATGGG
CACCACCCCGGTGAACAGCTCCTCGCCCTTGCTCACCATGGTGGCGGCGGGAGATCCGGCAGTCTAGAGG
ATGGTCCACCCCCGGGGTCGGCAGCCTTCACGTGGGCGGCGTGTATCCAAGCTGCGATGCCGTCTACTTT
GAGGGCGGTGGGGGTGGTCAGCAGGACTGTGTAAGGTCCTTTCCAGCGAGGTTCTAGGTTCTTAGTCTGG
TGTCGGCGGACCCACACTGTGTCGCCGACTCGGTAAGGGTGAGGTACCACCGGTCGGTCCAGTTGTTCTT
GGTAGGCTGCCGCCAGAGGTCTCCAGACTTCGTGCTGGACTAAGTAGAGAGCCTGTAAGTGAGCTTGGAG
AGAGGGGCTGTTAGTAACTCTTGTCATGTCAGGGTCAGGGAAGTTTACAAGGGGCGGGGGTGCCCCATAT
AAGATCTCATATGGCCATATGGGGGCGCCTAGAGAAGGAGTGAGGGCTGGATAAAGGGAGGATCGAGGCG
GGGTCGAACGAGGAGGTTCAAGGGGGAGAGACGGGGCGGATGGAGGAAGAGGAGGCGGAGGCTTAGGGTG
TACAAAGGGCTTGACCCAGGGAGGGGGGTCAAAAGCCAAGGCTTCCCAGGTCACGATGTAGGGGACCTGG
TCTGGGTGTCCATGCGGGCCAGGTGAAAAGACCTTGATCTTAACCTGGGTGATGAGGTCTCGGTTAAAGG
TGCCGTCTCGCGGCCATCCGACGTTAAAGGTTGGCCATTCTGCAGAGCAGAAGGTAACCCAACGTCTCTT
CTTGACATCTACCGACTGGTTGTGAGCGATCCGCTCGACATCTTTCCAGTGACCTAAGGTCAAACTTAAG
GGAGTGGTAACAGTCTGGCCCGGGCCCATATTTTCAGACAAATACAGAAACACAGTCAGACAGAGACAAC
ACAGAACGATGCTGCAGCAGACAAGACGCGCGGCGCGGCTTCGGTCCCAAACCGAAAGCAAAAATTCAGA
CGGAGGCGGGAACTGTTTTAGGTTCTCGTCTCCTACCAGAACCACATATCCCTCCTCTAAGGGGGGTGCA
CCAAAGAGTCCAAAACGATCGGGATTTTTGGACTCAGGTCGGGCCACAAAAACGGCCCCCGAAGTCCCTG
GGACGTCTCCCAGGGTTGCGGCCGGGTGTTCCGAACTCGTCAGTTCCACCACGGGTCCGCCAGATACAGA
GCTAGTTAGCTAACTAGTACCGACGCAGGCGCATAAAATCAGTCATAGACACTAGACAATCGGACAGACA
CAGATAAGTTGCTGGCCAGCTTACCTCCCGGTGGTGGGTCGGTGGTCCCTGGGCAGGGGTCTCCCGATCC
CGGACGAGCCCCCAAATGAAAGACCCCCGCTGACGGGTAGTCAATCACTCAGAGGAGACCCTCCCAAGGA
ACAGCGAGACCACAAGTCGGATGCAACTGCAAGAGGGTTTATTGGATACACGGGTACCCGGGCGACTCAG
TCAATCGGAGGACTGGCGCGCCGAGTGAGGGGTTGTGGGCTCTTTTATTGAGCTCGGGGAGCAGAAGCGC
GCGAACAGAAGCGAGAAGCGAACTGATTGGTTAGTTCAAATAAGGCACAGGGTCATTTCAGGTCCTTGGG
GCACCCTGGAAACATCTGATGGTTCTCTAGCATGGTAATAGCGATGACTAATACGTAGATGTACTGCCAA
GTAGGAAAGTCCCATAAGGTCATGTACTGGGCATAATGCCAGGCGGGCCATTTACCGTCATTGACGTCAA
TAGGGGGCGTACTTGGCATATGATACACTTGATGTACTGCCAAGTGGGCAGTTTACCGTAAATACTCCAC
CCATTGACGTCAATGGAAAGTCCCTATTGGCGTTACTATGGGAACATACGTCATTATTGACGTCAATGGG
CGGGGGTCGTTGGGCGGTCAGCCAGGCGGGCCATTTACCGTAAGTTATGTAACGCGGAACTCCATATATG
GGCTATGAACTAATGACCCCGTAATTGATTACTATTAATAACTAGTCAATAATCAATGTCAACATGGCGG
TAATGTTGGACATGAGCCAATATAAATGTACATATTATGATATGGATACAACGTATGCAATGGGCCAAGC
TCCTCGAGTGAAGACGAAAGGGCCTCGTGATACGCCTATTTTTATAGGTTAATGTCATGATAATAATGGT
TTCTTAGACGTCAGGTGGCACTTTTCGGGGAAATGTGCGCGGAACCCCTATTTGTTTATTTTTCTAAATA
CATTCAAATATGTATCCGCTCATGAGACAATAACCCTGATAAATGCTTCAATAATATTGAAAAAGGAAGA
GTATGAGTATTCAACATTTCCGTGTCGCCCTTATTCCCTTTTTTGCGGCATTTTGCCTTCCTGTTTTTGC
TCACCCAGAAACGCTGGTGAAAGTAAAAGATGCTGAAGATCAGTTGGGTGCACGAGTGGGTTACATCGAA
CTGGATCTCAACAGCGGTAAGATCCTTGAGAGTTTTCGCCCCGAAGAACGTTTTCCAATGATGAGCACTT
TTAAAGTTCTGCTATGTGGCGCGGTATTATCCCGTGTTGACGCCGGGCAAGAGCAACTCGGTCGCCGCAT
ACACTATTCTCAGAATGACTTGGTTGAGTACTCACCAGTCACAGAAAAGCATCTTACGGATGGCATGACA
GTAAGAGAATTATGCAGTGCTGCCATAACCATGAGTGATAACACTGCGGCCAACTTACTTCTGACAACGA
TCGGAGGACCGAAGGAGCTAACCGCTTTTTTGCACAACATGGGGGATCATGTAACTCGCCTTGATCGTTG
GGAACCGGAGCTGAATGAAGCCATACCAAACGACGAGCGTGACACCACGATGCCTGTAGCAATGGCAACA
ACGTTGCGCAAACTATTAACTGGCGAACTACTTACTCTAGCTTCCCGGCAACAATTAATAGACTGGATGG
AGGCGGATAAAGTTGCAGGACCACTTCTGCGCTCGGCCCTTCCGGCTGGCTGGTTTATTGCTGATAAATC
TGGAGCCGGTGAGCGTGGGTCTCGCGGTATCATTGCAGCACTGGGGCCAGATGGTAAGCCCTCCCGTATC
GTAGTTATCTACACGACGGGGAGTCAGGCAACTATGGATGAACGAAATAGACAGATCGCTGAGATAGGTG
CCTCACTGATTAAGCATTGGTAACTGTCAGACCAAGTTTACTCATATATACTTTAGATTGATTTGCGGCC
GGCCGCAAAAGGATCTAGGTGAAGATCCTTTTTGATAATCTCATGACCAAAATCCCTTAACGTGAGTTTT
CGTTCCACTGAGCGTCAGACCCCGTAGAAAAGATCAAAGGATCTTCTTGAGATCCTTTTTTTCTGCGCGT
AATCTGCTGCTTGCAAACAAAAAAACCACCGCTACCAGCGGTGGTTTGTTTGCCGGATCAAGAGCTACCA
ACTCTTTTTCCGAAGGTAACTGGCTTCAGCAGAGCGCAGATACCAAATACTGTTCTTCTAGTGTAGCCGT
AGTTAGGCCACCACTTCAAGAACTCTGTAGCACCGCCTACATACCTCGCTCTGCTAATCCTGTTACCAGT
GGCTGCTGCCAGTGGCGATAAGTCGTGTCTTACCGGGTTGGACTCAAGACGATAGTTACCGGATAAGGCG
CAGCGGTCGGGCTGAACGGGGGGTTCGTGCACACAGCCCAGCTTGGAGCGAACGACCTACACCGAACTGA
GATACCTACAGCGTGAGCTATGAGAAAGCGCCACGCTTCCCGAAGGGAGAAAGGCGGACAGGTATCCGGT
AAGCGGCAGGGTCGGAACAGGAGAGCGCACGAGGGAGCTTCCAGGGGGAAACGCCTGGTATCTTTATAGT
CCTGTCGGGTTTCGCCACCTCTGACTTGAGCGTCGATTTTTGTGATGCTCGTCAGGGGGGCGGAGCCTAT
GGAAAAACGCCAGCAACGCGGCCTTTTTACGGTTCCTGGCCTTTTGCTGGCCTTTTGCTCACATGTTCTT
TCCTGCGTTATCCCCTGATTCTGTGGATAACCGTATTACCGCCTTTGAGTGAGCTGATACCGCTCGCCGC
AGCCGAACGACCGAGCGCAGCGAGTCAGTGAGCGAGGAAGCGGAAGAGCGCCCAATACGCAAACCGCCTC
TCCCCGCGCGTTGGCCGATTCATTAATGCAACTATGGCCATTTAATGTAAATACTTAAGAAAAAAAACCA
AATTAATTTTGATACATGCTGCATGTGAAAGACCCCCGCTGACGGGTAGTCAATCACTCAGAGGAGACCC
TCCCAAGGAACAGCGAGACCACAAGTCGGATGCAACTGCAAGAGGGTTTATTGGATACACGGGTACCCGG
GCGACTCAGTCAATCGGAGGACTGGCGCCCCGAGTGAGGGGTTGTGGGCTCTTTTATTGAGCTCGGGGAG
CAGAAGCGCGCGAACAGAAGCGAGAAGCGAACTGATTGGTTAGTTCAAATAAGGCACAGGGTCATTTCAG
GTCCTTGGGGCACCCTGGAAACATCTGATGGTTCTCTAGAAACTGCTGAGGGCTGGACCGCATCTGGGGA
CCATCTGTTCTTGGCCCTGAGCCGGGGCAGGAACTGCTTACCACAGATATCCTGTTTGGCCCATATTCAG
CTGTTCCATCTGTTCTTGGCCCTGAGCCGGGGCAGGAACTGCTTACCACAGATATCCTGTTTGGCCCATA
TTCAGCTGTTCCATCTGTTCCTGACCTTGATCTGAACTTCTCTATTCTCAGTTATGTATTTTTCCATGCC
TTGCAAAATGGCGTTACTTAAGCTAGCTTGCCAAACCTACAGGTGGGGTCTTTCATTCCCCCCTTTTTCT
GGAGACTAAATAAAATCTTTTATTTTATCGTCGAGCCATGGGGTCGTGCGCTCCTTTCGGTCGGGCGCTG
CGGGTCGTGGGGCGGGCGTCAGGCACCGGGCTTGCGGGTCATGCACCAGGTGCGCGGTCCTTCGGGCACC
TCGACGTCGGCGGTGACGGTGAAGCCGAGCCGCTCGTAGAAGGGGAGGTTGCGGGGCGCGGAGGTCTCCA
GGAAGGCGGGCACCCCGGCGCGCTCGGCCGCCTCCACTCCGGGGAGCACGACGGCGCTGCCCAGACCCTT
GCCCTGGTGGTCGGGCGAGACGCCGACGGTGGCCAGGAACCACGCGGGCTCCTTGGGCCGGTGCGGCGCC
AGGAGGCCTTCCATCTGTTGCTGCGCGGCCAGCCGGGAACCGCTCAACTCGGCCATGCGCGGGCCGATCT
CGGCGAACACCGCCCCCGCTTCGACGCTCTCCGGCGTGGTCCAGACCGCCACCGCGGCGCCGTCGTCCGC
GACCCACACCTTGCCGATGTCGAGCCCGACGCGCGTGAGGAAGAGTTCTTGCAGCTCGGTGACCCGCTCG
ATGTGGCGGTCCGGGTCGACGGTGTGGCGCGTGGCGGGGTAGTCGGCGAACGCGGCGGCGAGGGTGCGTA
CGGCCCGGGGGACGTCGTCGCGGGTGGCGAGGCGCACCGTGGGCTTGTACTCGGTCATGGTTGTGGCCAT
ATTATCATCGTGTTTTTCAAAGGAAAACCACGTCCCCGTGGTTCGGGGGGCCTAGACGTTTTTTTAACCT
CGACTAAACACATGTAAAGCATGTGCACCGAGGCCCCAGATCAGATCCCATACAATGGGGTACCTTCTGG
GCATCCTTCAGCCCCTTGTTGAATACGCTTGAGGAGAGCCATTTGACTCTTTCCACAACTATCCAACTCA
CAACGTGGCACTGGGGTTGTGCCGCCTTTGCAGGTGTATCTTATACACGTGGCTTTTGGCCGCAGAGGCA
CCTGTCGCCAGGTGGGGGGTTCCGCTGCCTGCAAAGGGTCGCTACAGACGTTGTTTGTCTTCAAGAAGCT
TCCAGAGGAACTGCTTCCTTCACGACATTCAACAGACCTTGCATTCCTTTGGCGAGAGGGGAAAGACCCC
TAGGAATGCTCGT
Features (pLannotate 1.2.2; 17 found; start..end, strand, type, name):
    230..586     -  CDS            LC3 (fragment): rat LC3 protein; Map1lc3b; Atg8 family member found on autophagosomes
    605..1279    -  CDS            mRFP1: mRFP1 is a basic (constitutively fluorescent) red fluorescent protein published in 2002, derived from Discosoma sp.. It is reported to be a somewhat slowly-maturing monomer with low acid sensitivity.
   1279..1639    -  CDS            LC3 (fragment): rat LC3 protein; Map1lc3b; Atg8 family member found on autophagosomes
   1703..2419    -  CDS            EGFP: EGFP is a basic (constitutively fluorescent) green fluorescent protein published in 1996, derived from Aequorea victoria. It is reported to be a rapidly-maturing weak dimer with moderate acid sensitivity.
   2440..2814    -  misc_feature   pol region: Moloney murine leukemia virus (MMLV) pol region containing the splice acceptor site
   2824..3240    -  CDS            gag (truncated): truncated Moloney murine leukemia virus (MMLV) gag gene lacking the start codon
   3305..3662    -  misc_feature   MMLV Ψ: packaging signal of Moloney murine leukemia virus (MMLV)
   3725..4020    -  LTR            3' LTR (ΔU3) (fragment): self-inactivating 3' long terminal repeat (LTR) from Moloney murine leukemia virus
   4021..4400    -  enhancer       CMV enhancer: human cytomegalovirus immediate early enhancer
   4588..4692    +  promoter       AmpR promoter: bla
   4693..5553    +  CDS            AmpR: β-lactamase; bla; confers resistance to ampicillin, carbenicillin, and related antibiotics
   5717..6305    +  rep_origin     ori: high-copy-number ColE1/pMB1/pBR322/pUC origin of replication
   6488..6540    +  CDS            lacI (fragment): lac repressor; lacI; The lac repressor binds to the lac operator to inhibit transcription in E. coli. This inhibition can be relieved by adding lactose or isopropyl-β-D-thiogalactopyranoside (IPTG).
   6606..7075    -  LTR            LTR: long terminal repeat from Moloney murine leukemia virus
   7076..7197    -  LTR            3' LTR (ΔU3) (fragment): self-inactivating 3' long terminal repeat (LTR) from Moloney murine leukemia virus
   7299..7898    -  CDS            PuroR: puromycin N-acetyltransferase; pac from Streptomyces alboniger; confers resistance to puromycin
   7912..31      -  misc_feature   IRES (across the origin): internal ribosome entry site (IRES) of the encephalomyocarditis virus (EMCV)
