>Addgene plasmid #84572 | pMRX-IP-GFP-LC3-RFP-LC3ΔG | analyzer sequence | sequence record 162019
GGATCTCCCGCCGCCACCATGGTGAGCAAGGGCGAGGAGCTGTTCACCGGGGTGGTGCCCATCCTGGTCG
AGCTGGACGGCGACGTAAACGGCCACAAGTTCAGCGTGTCCGGCGAGGGCGAGGGCGATGCCACCTACGG
CAAGCTGACCCTGAAGTTCATCTGCACCACCGGCAAGCTGCCCGTGCCCTGGCCCACCCTCGTGACCACC
CTGACCTACGGCGTGCAGTGCTTCAGCCGCTACCCCGACCACATGAAGCAGCACGACTTCTTCAAGTCCG
CCATGCCCGAAGGCTACGTCCAGGAGCGCACCATCTTCTTCAAGGACGACGGCAACTACAAGACCCGCGC
CGAGGTGAAGTTCGAGGGCGACACCCTGGTGAACCGCATCGAGCTGAAGGGCATCGACTTCAAGGAGGAC
GGCAACATCCTGGGGCACAAGCTGGAGTACAACTACAACAGCCACAACGTCTATATCATGGCCGACAAGC
AGAAGAACGGCATCAAGGTGAACTTCAAGATCCGCCACAACATCGAGGACGGCAGCGTGCAGCTCGCCGA
CCACTACCAGCAGAACACCCCCATCGGCGACGGCCCCGTGCTGCTGCCCGACAACCACTACCTGAGCACC
CAGTCCGCCCTGAGCAAAGACCCCAACGAGAAGCGCGATCACATGGTCCTGCTGGAGTTCGTGACCGCCG
CCGGGATCACTCTCGGCATGGACGAGCTGTACAAGGGTGGCGGTGGCTCGGGCGGTGGTGGGTCGGGTGG
CGGCGGATCTATCGATGAATTGAATTCCATGCCGTCCGAGAAGACCTTCAAACAGCGCCGGAGCTTCGAA
CAAAGAGTGGAAGATGTCCGGCTCATCCGGGAGCAGCACCCCACCAAGATCCCAGTGATTATAGAGCGAT
ACAAGGGTGAGAAGCAGCTGCCCGTCCTGGACAAGACCAAGTTCCTTGTACCTGATCACGTGAATATGAG
CGAACTCATCAAGATAATTAGAAGGCGCCTGCAGCTCAATGCTAACCAAGCCTTCTTCCTCCTGGTGAAT
GGGCACAGCATGGTGAGTGTGTCCACACCCATCTCTGAAGTGTACGAGAGCGAGAGAGATGAAGACGGCT
TCCTGTACATGGTCTATGCCTCCCAGGAGACGTTCGGGATGGCCTCCTCCGAGGACGTCATCAAGGAGTT
CATGCGCTTCAAGGTGCGCATGGAGGGCTCCGTGAACGGCCACGAGTTCGAGATCGAGGGCGAGGGCGAG
GGCCGCCCCTACGAGGGCACCCAGACCGCCAAGCTGAAGGTGACCAAGGGCGGCCCCCTGCCCTTCGCCT
GGGACATCCTGTCCCCTCAGTTCCAGTACGGCTCCAAGGCCTACGTGAAGCACCCCGCCGACATCCCCGA
CTACTTGAAGCTGTCCTTCCCCGAGGGCTTCAAGTGGGAGCGCGTGATGAACTTCGAGGACGGCGGCGTG
GTGACCGTGACCCAGGACTCCTCCCTGCAGGACGGCGAGTTCATCTACAAGGTGAAGCTGCGCGGCACCA
ACTTCCCCTCCGACGGCCCCGTAATGCAGAAGAAGACCATGGGCTGGGAGGCCTCCACCGAGCGGATGTA
CCCCGAGGACGGCGCCCTGAAGGGCGAGATCAAGATGAGGCTGAAGCTGAAGGACGGCGGCCACTACGAC
GCCGAGGTCAAGACCACCTACATGGCCAAGAAGCCCGTGCAGCTGCCCGGCGCCTACAAGACCGACATCA
AGCTGGACATCACCTCCCACAACGAGGACTACACCATCGTGGAACAGTACGAGCGCGCCGAGGGCCGCCA
CTCCACCGGCGCCATCGATGAATTGAATTCCATGCCGTCCGAGAAGACCTTCAAACAGCGCCGGAGCTTC
GAACAAAGAGTGGAAGATGTCCGGCTCATCCGGGAGCAGCACCCCACCAAGATCCCAGTGATTATAGAGC
GATACAAGGGTGAGAAGCAGCTGCCCGTCCTGGACAAGACCAAGTTCCTTGTACCTGATCACGTGAATAT
GAGCGAACTCATCAAGATAATTAGAAGGCGCCTGCAGCTCAATGCTAACCAAGCCTTCTTCCTCCTGGTG
AATGGGCACAGCATGGTGAGTGTGTCCACACCCATCTCTGAAGTGTACGAGAGCGAGAGAGATGAAGACG
GCTTCCTGTACATGGTCTATGCCTCCCAGGAGACGTTCTAAGGATCC
Features (pLannotate 1.2.2; 4 found; start..end, strand, type, name):
     19..735     +  CDS            EGFP: EGFP is a basic (constitutively fluorescent) green fluorescent protein published in 1996, derived from Aequorea victoria. It is reported to be a rapidly-maturing weak dimer with moderate acid sensitivity.
    799..1159    +  CDS            LC3 (fragment): rat LC3 protein; Map1lc3b; Atg8 family member found on autophagosomes
   1159..1833    +  CDS            mRFP1: mRFP1 is a basic (constitutively fluorescent) red fluorescent protein published in 2002, derived from Discosoma sp.. It is reported to be a somewhat slowly-maturing monomer with low acid sensitivity.
   1852..2208    +  CDS            LC3 (fragment): rat LC3 protein; Map1lc3b; Atg8 family member found on autophagosomes
