>Addgene plasmid #84572 | pMRX-IP-GFP-LC3-RFP-LC3ΔG Sequencing Result | analyzer sequence | sequence record 203342
AATGAAAGACCCCACCTGTAGGTTTGGCAAGCTAGCTTAAGTAACGCCATTTTGCAAGGCATGGAAAAAT
ACATAACTGAGAATAGAGAAGTTCAGATCAAGGTCAGGAACAGATGGAACAGCTGAATATGGGCCAAACA
GGATATCTGTGGTAAGCAGTTCCTGCCCCGGCTCAGGGCCAAGAACAGATGGAACAGCTGAATATGGGCC
AAACAGGATATCTGTGGTAAGCAGTTCCTGCCCCGGCTCAGGGCCAAGAACAGATGGTCCCCAGATGCGG
TCCAGCCCTCAGCAGTTTCTAGAGAACCATCAGATGTTTCCAGGGTGCCCCAAGGACCTGAAATGACCCT
GTGCCTTATTTGAACTAACCAATCAGTTCGCTTCTCGCTTCTGTTCGCGCGCTTCTGCTCCCCGAGCTCA
ATAAAAGAGCCCACAACCCCTCACTCGGCGCGCCAGTCCTCCGATTGACTGAGTCGCCCGGGTACCCGTG
TATCCAATAAACCCTCTTGCAGTTGCATCCGACTTGTGGTCTCGCTGTTCCTTGGGAGGGTCTCCTCTGA
GTGATTGACTACCCGTCAGCGGGGGTCTTTCATTTGGGGGCTCGTCCGGGATCGGGAGACCCCTGCCCAG
GGACCACCGACCCACCACCGGGAGGTAAGCTGGCCAGCAACTTATCTGTGTCTGTCCGATTGTCTAGTGT
CTATGACTGATTTTATGCGCCTGCGTCGGTACTAGTTAGCTAACTAGCTCTGTATCTGGCGGACCCGTGG
TGGAACTGACGAGTTCGGAACACCCGGCCGCAACCCTGGGAGACGTCCCAGGGACTTCGGGGGCCGTTTT
TGTGGCCCGACCTGAGTCCAAAAATCCCGATCGTTTTGGACTCTTTGGTGCACCCCCCTTAGAGGAGGGA
TATGTGGTTCTGGTAGGAGACGAGAACCTAAAACAGTTCCCGCCTCCGTCTGAATTTTTGCTTTCGGTTT
GGGACCGAAGCCGCGCCGCGCGTCTTGTCTGCTGCAGCATCGTTCTGTGTTGTCTCTGTCTGACTGTGTT
TCTGTATTTGTCTGAAAATATGGGCCCGGGCCAGACTGTTACCACTCCCTTAAGTTTGACCTTAGGTCAC
TGGAAAGATGTCGAGCGGATCGCTCACAACCAGTCGGTAGATGTCAAGAAGAGACGTTGGGTTACCTTCT
GCTCTGCAGAATGGCCAACCTTTAACGTCGGATGGCCGCGAGACGGCACCTTTAACCGAGACCTCATCAC
CCAGGTTAAGATCAAGGTCTTTTCACCTGGCCCGCATGGACACCCAGACCAGGTCCCCTACATCGTGACC
TGGGAAGCCTTGGCTTTTGACCCCCCTCCCTGGGTCAAGCCCTTTGTACACCCTAAGCCTCCGCCTCCTC
TTCCTCCATCCGCCCCGTCTCTCCCCCTTGAACCTCCTCGTTCGACCCCGCCTCGATCCTCCCTTTATCC
AGCCCTCACTCCTTCTCTAGGCGCCCCCATATGGCCATATGAGATCTTATATGGGGCACCCCCGCCCCTT
GTAAACTTCCCTGACCCTGACATGACAAGAGTTACTAACAGCCCCTCTCTCCAAGCTCACTTACAGGCTC
TCTACTTAGTCCAGCACGAAGTCTGGAGACCTCTGGCGGCAGCCTACCAAGAACAACTGGACCGACCGGT
GGTACCTCACCCTTACCGAGTCGGCGACACAGTGTGGGTCCGCCGACACCAGACTAAGAACCTAGAACCT
CGCTGGAAAGGACCTTACACAGTCCTGCTGACCACCCCCACCGCCCTCAAAGTAGACGGCATCGCAGCTT
GGATACACGCCGCCCACGTGAAGGCTGCCGACCCCGGGGGTGGACCATCCTCTAGACKGCCGGRWCCCCC
CYCKAGACYGCCGGATCTCCCGCCGCCACCATGGTGAGCAAGGGCGAGGAGCTGTTCACCGGGGTGGTGC
CCATCCTGGTCGAGCTGGACGGCGACGTAAACGGCCACAAGTTCAGCGTGTCCGGCGAGGGCGAGGGCGA
TGCCACCTACGGCAAGCTGACCCTGAAGTTCATCTGCACCACCGGCAAGCTGCCCGTGCCCTGGCCCACC
CTCGTGACCACCCTGACCTACGGCGTGCAGTGCTTCAGCCGCTACCCCGACCACATGAAGCAGCACGACT
TCTTCAAGTCCGCCATGCCCGAAGGCTACGTCCAGGAGCGCACCATCTTCTTCAAGGACGACGGCAACTA
CAAGACCCGCGCCGAGGTGAAGTTCGAGGGCGACACCCTGGTGAACCGCATCGAGCTGAAGGGCATCGAC
TTCAAGGAGGACGGCAACATCCTGGGGCACAAGCTGGAGTACAACTACAACAGCCACAACGTCTATATCA
TGGCCGACAAGCAGAAGAACGGCATCAAGGTGAACTTCAAGATCCGCCACAACATCGAGGACGGCAGCGT
GCAGCTCGCCGACCACTACCAGCAGAACACCCCCATCGGCGACGGCCCCGTGCTGCTGCCCGACAACCAC
TACCTGAGCACCCAGTCCGCCCTGAGCAAAGACCCCAACGAGAAGCGCGATCACATGGTCCTGCTGGAGT
TCGTGACCGCCGCCGGGATCACTCTCGGCATGGACGAGCTGTACAAGGGTGGCGGTGGCTCGGGCGGTGG
TGGGTCGGGTGGCGGCGGATCTATCGATGAATTGAATTCCATGCCGTCCGAGAAGACCTTCAAACAGCGC
CGGAGCTTCGAACAAAGAGTGGAAGATGTCCGGCTCATCCGGGAGCAGCACCCCACCAAGATCCCAGTGA
TTATAGAGCGATACAAGGGTGAGAAGCAGCTGCCCGTCCTGGACAAGACCAAGTTCCTTGTACCTGATCA
CGTGAATATGAGCGAACTCATCAAGATAATTAGAAGGCGCCTGCAGCTCAATGCTAACCAAGCCTTCTTC
CTCCTGGTGAATGGGCACAGCATGGTGAGTGTGTCCACACCCATCTCTGAAGTGTACGAGAGCGAGAGAG
ATGAAGACGGCTTCCTGTACATGGTCTATGCCTCCCAGGAGACGTTCGGGATGGCCTCCTCCGAGGACGT
CATCAAGGAGTTCATGCGCTTCAAGGTGCGCATGGAGGGCTCCGTGAACGGCCACGAGTTCGAGATCGAG
GGCGAGGGCGAGGGCCGCCCCTACGAGGGCACCCAGACCGCCAAGCTGAAGGTGACCAAGGGCGGCCCCC
TGCCCTTCGCCTGGGACATCCTGTCCCCTCAGTTCCAGTACGGCTCCAAGGCCTACGTGAAGCACCCCGC
CGACATCCCCGACTACTTGAAGCTGTCCTTCCCCGAGGGCTTCAAGTGGGAGCGCGTGATGAACTTCGAG
GACGGCGGCGTGGTGACCGTGACCCAGGACTCCTCCCTGCAGGACGGCGAGTTCATCTACAAGGTGAAGC
TGCGCGGCACCAACTTCCCCTCCGACGGCCCCGTAATGCAGAAGAAGACCATGGGCTGGGAGGCCTCCAC
CGAGCGGATGTACCCCGAGGACGGCGCCCTGAAGGGCGAGATCAAGATGAGGCTGAAGCTGAAGGACGGC
GGCCACTACGACGCCGAGGTCAAGACCACCTACATGGCCAAGAAGCCCGTGCAGCTGCCCGGCGCCTACA
AGACCGACATCAAGCTGGACATCACCTCCCACAACGAGGACTACACCATCGTGGAACAGTACGAGCGCGC
CGAGGGCCGCCACTCCACCGGCGCCATCGATGAATTGAATTCCATGCCGTCCGAGAAGACCTTCAAACAG
CGCCGGAGCTTCGAACAAAGAGTGGAAGATGTCCGGCTCATCCGGGAGCAGCACCCCACCAAGATCCCAG
TGATTATAGAGCGATACAAGGGTGAGAAGCAGCTGCCCGTCCTGGACAAGACCAAGTTCCTTGTACCTGA
TCACGTGAATATGAGCGAACTCATCAAGATAATTAGAAGGCGCCTGCAGCTCAATGCTAACCAAGCCTTC
TTCCTCCTGGTGAATGGGCACAGCATGGTGAGTGTGTCCACACCCATCTCTGAAGTGTACGAGAGCGAGA
GAGATGAAGACGGCTTCCTGTACATGGTCTATGCCTCCCAGGAGACGTTCTAAGGATCCCAGTGTGGTGG
TACGGGAATTCCTGCAGGCCTCGAGGGCCGGCGCGCCGCGGCCGCTACGTAAATTCCGCCCCCCCCCCCC
CTCCCCCCCCCCTAACGTTACTGGCCGAAGCCGCTTGGAATAAGGCCGGTGTGCGTTTGTCTATATGTTA
TTTTCCACCATATTGCCGTCTTTTGGCAATGTGAGGGCCCGGAAACCTGGCCCTGTCTTCTTGACGAGCA
TTCCTAGGGGTCTTTCCCCTCTCGCCAAAGGAATGCAAGGTCTGTTGAATGTCGTGAAGGAAGCAGTTCC
TCTGGAAGCTTCTTGAAGACAAACAACGTCTGTAGCGACCCTTTGCAGGCAGCGGAACCCCCCACCTGGC
GACAGGTGCCTCTGCGGCCAAAAGCCACGTGTATAAGATACACCTGCAAAGGCGGCACAACCCCAGTGCC
ACGTTGTGAGTTGGATAGTTGTGGAAAGAGTCAAATGGCTCTCCTCAAGCGTATTCAACAAGGGGCTGAA
GGATGCCCAGAAGGTACCCCATTGTATGGGATCTGATCTGGGGCCTCGGTGCACATGCTTTACATGTGTT
TAGTCGAGGTTAAAAAAACGTCTAGGCCCCCCGAACCACGGGGACGTGGTTTTCCTTTGAAAAACACGAT
GATAATATGGCCACAACCATGACCGAGTACAAGCCCACGGTGCGCCTCGCCACCCGCGACGACGTCCCCC
GGGCCGTACGCACCCTCGCCGCCGCGTTCGCCGACTACCCCGCCACGCGCCACACCGTCGACCCGGACCG
CCACATCGAGCGGGTCACCGAGCTGCAAGAACTCTTCCTCACGCGCGTCGGGCTCGACATCGGCAAGGTG
TGGGTCGCGGACGACGGCGCCGCGGTGGCGGTCTGGACCACGCCGGAGAGCGTCGAAGCGGGGGCGGTGT
TCGCCGAGATCGGCCCGCGCATGGCCGAGTTGAGCGGTTCCCGGCTGGCCGCGCAGCAACAGATGGAAGG
CCTCCTGGCGCCGCACCGGCCCAAGGAGCCCGCGTGGTTCCTGGCCACCGTCGGCGTCTCGCCCGACCAC
CAGGGCAAGGGTCTGGGCAGCGCCGTCGTGCTCCCCGGAGTGGAGGCGGCCGAGCGCGCCGGGGTGCCCG
CCTTCCTGGAGACCTCCGCGCCCCGCAACCTCCCCTTCTACGAGCGGCTCGGCTTCACCGTCACCGCCGA
CGTCGAGGTGCCCGAAGGACCGCGCACCTGGTGCATGACCCGCAAGCCCGGTGCCTGACGCCCGCCCCAC
GACCCGCAGCGCCCGACCGAAAGGAGCGCACGACCCCATGGCTCGACGATAAAATAAAAGATTTTATTTA
GTCTCCAGAAAAAGGGGGGAATGAAAGACCCCACCTGTAGGTTTGGCAAGCTAGCTTAAGTAACGCCATT
TTGCAAGGCATGGAAAAATACATAACTGAGAATAGAGAAGTTCAGATCAAGGTCAGGAACAGATGGAACA
GCTGAATATGGGCCAAACAGGATATCTGTGGTAAGCAGTTCCTGCCCCGGCTCAGGGCCAAGAACAGATG
GAACAGCTGAATATGGGCCAAACAGGATATCTGTGGTAAGCAGTTCCTGCCCCGGCTCAGGGCCAAGAAC
AGATGGTCCCCAGATGCGGTCCAGCCCTCAGCAGTTTCTAGAGAACCATCAGATGTTTCCAGGGTGCCCC
AAGGACCTGAAATGACCCTGTGCCTTATTTGAACTAACCAATCAGTTCGCTTCTCGCTTCTGTTCGCGCG
CTTCTGCTCCCCGAGCTCAATAAAAGAGCCCACAACCCCTCACTCGGGGCGCCAGTCCTCCGATTGACTG
AGTCGCCCGGGTACCCGTGTATCCAATAAACCCTCTTGCAGTTGCATCCGACTTGTGGTCTCGCTGTTCC
TTGGGAGGGTCTCCTCTGAGTGATTGACTACCCGTCAGCGGGGGTCTTTCACATGCAGCATGTATCAAAA
TTAATTTGGTTTTTTTTCTTAAGTATTTACATTAAATGGCCATAGTTGCATTAATGAATCGGCCAACGCG
CGGGGAGAGGCGGTTTGCGTATTGGGCGCTCTTCCGCTTCCTCGCTCACTGACTCGCTGCGCTCGGTCGT
TCGGCTGCGGCGAGCGGTATCAGCTCACTCAAAGGCGGTAATACGGTTATCCACAGAATCAGGGGATAAC
GCAGGAAAGAACATGTGAGCAAAAGGCCAGCAAAAGGCCAGGAACCGTAAAAAGGCCGCGTTGCTGGCGT
TTTTCCATAGGCTCCGCCCCCCTGACGAGCATCACAAAAATCGACGCTCAAGTCAGAGGTGGCGAAACCC
GACAGGACTATAAAGATACCAGGCGTTTCCCCCTGGAAGCTCCCTCGTGCGCTCTCCTGTTCCGACCCTG
CCGCTTACCGGATACCTGTCCGCCTTTCTCCCTTCGGGAAGCGTGGCGCTTTCTCATAGCTCACGCTGTA
GGTATCTCAGTTCGGTGTAGGTCGTTCGCTCCAAGCTGGGCTGTGTGCACGAACCCCCCGTTCAGCCCGA
CCGCTGCGCCTTATCCGGTAACTATCGTCTTGAGTCCAACCCGGTAAGACACGACTTATCGCCACTGGCA
GCAGCCACTGGTAACAGGATTAGCAGAGCGAGGTATGTAGGCGGTGCTACAGAGTTCTTGAAGTGGTGGC
CTAACTACGGCTACACTAGAAGAACAGTATTTGGTATCTGCGCTCTGCTGAAGCCAGTTACCTTCGGAAA
AAGAGTTGGTAGCTCTTGATCCGGCAAACAAACCACCGCTGGTAGCGGTGGTTTTTTTGTTTGCAAGCAG
CAGATTACGCGCAGAAAAAAAGGATCTCAAGAAGATCCTTTGATCTTTTCTACGGGGTCTGACGCTCAGT
GGAACGAAAACTCACGTTAAGGGATTTTGGTCATGAGATTATCAAAAAGGATCTTCACCTAGATCCTTTT
GCGGCCGGCCGCAAATCAATCTAAAGTATATATGAGTAAACTTGGTCTGACAGTTACCAATGCTTAATCA
GTGAGGCACCTATCTCAGCGATCTGTCTATTTCGTTCATCCATAGTTGCCTGACTCCCCGTCGTGTAGAT
AACTACGATACGGGAGGGCTTACCATCTGGCCCCAGTGCTGCAATGATACCGCGAGACCCACGCTCACCG
GCTCCAGATTTATCAGCAATAAACCAGCCAGCCGGAAGGGCCGAGCGCAGAAGTGGTCCTGCAACTTTAT
CCGCCTCCATCCAGTCTATTAATTGTTGCCGGGAAGCTAGAGTAAGTAGTTCGCCAGTTAATAGTTTGCG
CAACGTTGTTGCCATTGCTACAGGCATCGTGGTGTCACGCTCGTCGTTTGGTATGGCTTCATTCAGCTCC
GGTTCCCAACGATCAAGGCGAGTTACATGATCCCCCATGTTGTGCAAAAAAGCGGTTAGCTCCTTCGGTC
CTCCGATCGTTGTCAGAAGTAAGTTGGCCGCAGTGTTATCACTCATGGTTATGGCAGCACTGCATAATTC
TCTTACTGTCATGCCATCCGTAAGATGCTTTTCTGTGACTGGTGAGTACTCAACCAAGTCATTCTGAGAA
TAGTGTATGCGGCGACCGAGTTGCTCTTGCCCGGCGTCAACACGGGATAATACCGCGCCACATAGCAGAA
CTTTAAAAGTGCTCATCATTGGAAAACGTTCTTCGGGGCGAAAACTCTCAAGGATCTTACCGCTGTTGAG
ATCCAGTTCGATGTAACCCACTCGTGCACCCAACTGATCTTCAGCATCTTTTACTTTCACCAGCGTTTCT
GGGTGAGCAAAAACAGGAAGGCAAAATGCCGCAAAAAAGGGAATAAGGGCGACACGGAAATGTTGAATAC
TCATACTCTTCCTTTTTCAATATTATTGAAGCATTTATCAGGGTTATTGTCTCATGAGCGGATACATATT
TGAATGTATTTAGAAAAATAAACAAATAGGGGTTCCGCGCACATTTCCCCGAAAAGTGCCACCTGACGTC
TAAGAAACCATTATTATCATGACATTAACCTATAAAAATAGGCGTATCACGAGGCCCTTTCGTCTTCACT
CGAGGAGCTTGGCCCATTGCATACGTTGTATCCATATCATAATATGTACATTTATATTGGCTCATGTCCA
ACATTACCGCCATGTTGACATTGATTATTGACTAGTTATTAATAGTAATCAATTACGGGGTCATTAGTTC
ATAGCCCATATATGGAGTTCCGCGTTACATAACTTACGGTAAATGGCCCGCCTGGCTGACCGCCCAACGA
CCCCCGCCCATTGACGTCAATAATGACGTATGTTCCCATAGTAACGCCAATAGGGACTTTCCATTGACGT
CAATGGGTGGAGTATTTACGGTAAACTGCCCACTTGGCAGTACATCAAGTGTATCATATGCCAAGTACGC
CCCCTATTGACGTCAATGACGGTAAATGGCCCGCCTGGCATTATGCCCAGTACATGACCTTATGGGACTT
TCCTACTTGGCAGTACATCTACGTATTAGTCATCGCTATTACCATGCTAGAGAACCATCAGATGTTTCCA
GGGTGCCCCAAGGACCTGAAATGACCCTGTGCCTTATTTGAACTAACCAATCAGTTCGCTTCTCGCTTCT
GTTCGCGCGCTTCTGCTCCCCGAGCTCAATAAAAGAGCCCACAACCCCTCACTCGGCGCGCCAGTCCTCC
GATTGACTGAGTCGCCCGGGTACCCGTGTATCCAATAAACCCTCTTGCAGTTGCATCCGACTTGTGG
Features (pLannotate 1.2.2; 18 found; start..end, strand, type, name):
      1..594     +  LTR            LTR: long terminal repeat from Moloney murine leukemia virus
    657..1014    +  misc_feature   MMLV Ψ: packaging signal of Moloney murine leukemia virus (MMLV)
   1079..1495    +  CDS            gag (truncated): truncated Moloney murine leukemia virus (MMLV) gag gene lacking the start codon
   1505..1877    +  misc_feature   pol region: Moloney murine leukemia virus (MMLV) pol region containing the splice acceptor site
   1921..2637    +  CDS            EGFP: EGFP is a basic (constitutively fluorescent) green fluorescent protein published in 1996, derived from Aequorea victoria. It is reported to be a rapidly-maturing weak dimer with moderate acid sensitivity.
   2701..3061    +  CDS            LC3 (fragment): rat LC3 protein; Map1lc3b; Atg8 family member found on autophagosomes
   3061..3735    +  CDS            mRFP1: mRFP1 is a basic (constitutively fluorescent) red fluorescent protein published in 2002, derived from Discosoma sp.. It is reported to be a somewhat slowly-maturing monomer with low acid sensitivity.
   3754..4110    +  CDS            LC3 (fragment): rat LC3 protein; Map1lc3b; Atg8 family member found on autophagosomes
   4303..4765    +  misc_feature   IRES: internal ribosome entry site (IRES) of the encephalomyocarditis virus (EMCV)
   4779..5378    +  CDS            PuroR: puromycin N-acetyltransferase; pac from Streptomyces alboniger; confers resistance to puromycin
   5480..5601    +  LTR            3' LTR (ΔU3) (fragment): self-inactivating 3' long terminal repeat (LTR) from Moloney murine leukemia virus
   5602..6071    +  LTR            LTR: long terminal repeat from Moloney murine leukemia virus
   6137..6189    -  CDS            lacI (fragment): lac repressor; lacI; The lac repressor binds to the lac operator to inhibit transcription in E. coli. This inhibition can be relieved by adding lactose or isopropyl-β-D-thiogalactopyranoside (IPTG).
   6372..6960    -  rep_origin     ori: high-copy-number ColE1/pMB1/pBR322/pUC origin of replication
   7124..7984    -  CDS            AmpR: β-lactamase; bla; confers resistance to ampicillin, carbenicillin, and related antibiotics
   7985..8089    -  promoter       AmpR promoter: bla
   8277..8656    +  enhancer       CMV enhancer: human cytomegalovirus immediate early enhancer
   8657..8887    +  LTR            3' LTR (ΔU3) (fragment): self-inactivating 3' long terminal repeat (LTR) from Moloney murine leukemia virus
