>Addgene plasmid #84572 | pMRX-IP-GFP-LC3-RFP-LC3ΔG Sequencing Result | analyzer sequence | sequence record 317294
GGGGGGGGGMGGAATTTACGTAGCGGCCGCGGCGCGCCGGCCCTCGAGGCCTGCAGGAATTCCCGTACCA
CCACACTGGGATCCTTAGAACGTCTCCTGGGAGGCATAGACCATGTACAGGAAGCCGTCTTCATCTCTCT
CGCTCTCGTACACTTCAGAGATGGGTGTGGACACACTCACCATGCTGTGCCCATTCACCAGGAGGAAGAA
GGCTTGGTTAGCATTGAGCTGCAGGCGCCTTCTAATTATCTTGATGAGTTCGCTCATATTCACGTGATCA
GGTACAAGGAACTTGGTCTTGTCCAGGACGGGCAGCTGCTTCTCACCCTTGTATCGCTCTATAATCACTG
GGATCTTGGTGGGGTGCTGCTCCCGGATGAGCCGGACATCTTCCACTCTTTGTTCGAAGCTCCGGCGCTG
TTTGAAGGTCTTCTCGGACGGCATGGAATTCAATTCATCGATGGCGCCGGTGGAGTGGCGGCCCTCGGCG
CGCTCGTACTGTTCCACGATGGTGTAGTCCTCGTTGTGGGAGGTGATGTCCAGCTTGATGTCGGTCTTGT
AGGCGCCGGGCAGCTGCACGGGCTTCTTGGCCATGTAGGTGGTCTTGACCTCGGCGTCGTAGTGGCCGCC
GTCCTTCAGCTTCAGCCTCATCTTGATCTCGCCCTTCAGGGCGCCGTCCTCGGGGTACATCCGCTCGGTG
GAGGCCTCCCAGCCCATGGTCTTCTTCTGCATTACGGGGCCGTCGGAGGGGAAGTTGGTGCCGCGCAGCT
TCACCTTGTAGATGAACTCGCCGTCCTGCAGGGAGGAGTCCTGGGTCACGGTCACCACGCCGCCGTCCTC
GAAGTTCATCACGCGCTCCCACTTGAAGCCCTCGGGGAAGGACAGCTTCAAGTAGTCGGGGATGTCGGCG
GGGTGCTTCACGTAGGCCTTGGAGCCGTACTGGAACTGAGGGGACAGGATGTCCCAGGCGAAGGGCAGGG
GGCCGCCCTTGGTCACCTTCAGCTTGGCGGTCTGGGTGCCCTCGTAGGGGCGGCCCTCGCCCTCGCCCTC
GATCTCGAACTCGTGGCCGTTCACGGAGCCCTCCATGCGCACCTTGAAGCGCATGAACTCCTTGATGACG
TCCTCGGAGGAGGCCATCCCGAACGTCTCCTGGGAGGCATAGACCATGTACAGGAAGCCGTCTTCATCTC
TCTCGCTCTCGTACACTTCAGAGATGGGTGTGGACACACTCACCATGCTGTGCCCATTCACCAGGAGGAA
GAAGGCTTGGTTAGCATTGAGCTGCAGGCGCCTTCTAATTATCTTGATGAGTTCGCTCATATTCACGTGA
TCAGGTACAAGGAACTTGGTCTTGTCCAGGACGGGCAGCTGCTTCTCACCCTTGTATCGCTCTATAATCA
CTGGGATCTTGGTGGGGTGCTGCTCCCGGATGAGCCGGACATCTTCCACTCTTTGTTCGAAGCTCCGGCG
CTGTTTGAAGGTCTTCTCGGACGGCATGGAATTCAATTCATCGATAGATCCGCCGCCACCCGACCCACCA
CCGCCCGAGCCACCGCCACCCTTGTACAGCTCGTCCATGCCGAGAGTGATCCCGGCGGCGGTCACGAACT
CCAGCAGGACCATGTGATCGCGCTTCTCGTTGGGGTCTTTGCTCAGGGCGGACTGGGTGCTCAGGTAGTG
GTTGTCGGGCAGCAGCACGGGGCCGTCGCCGATGGGGGTGTTCTGCTGGTAGTGGTCGGCGAGCTGCACG
CTGCCGTCCTCGATGTTGTGGCGGATCTTGAAGTTCACCTTGATGCCGTTCTTCTGCTTGTCGGCCATGA
TATAGACGTTGTGGCTGTTGTAGTTGTACTCCAGCTTGTGCCCCAGGATGTTGCCGTCCTCCTTGAAGTC
GATGCCCTTCAGCTCGATGCGGTTCACCAGGGTGTCGCCCTCGAACTTCACCTCGGCGCGGGTCTTGTAG
TTGCCGTCGTCCTTGAAGAAGATGGTGCGCTCCTGGACGTAGCCTTCGGGCATGGCGGACTTGAAGAAGT
CGTGCTGCTTCATGTGGTCGGGGTAGCGGCTGAAGCACTGCACGCCGTAGGTCAGGGTGGTCACGAGGGT
GGGCCAGGGCACGGGCAGCTTGCCGGTGGTGCAGATGAACTTCAGGGTCAGCTTGCCGTAGGTGGCATCG
CCCTCGCCCTCGCCGGACACGCTGAACTTGTGGCCGTTTACGTCGCCGTCCAGCTCGACCAGGATGGGCA
CCACCCCGGTGAACAGCTCCTCGCCCTTGCTCACCATGGTGGCGGCGGGAGATCCGGCAGTCTAGAGGAT
GGTCCACCCCCGGGGTCGGCAGCCTTCACGTGGGCGGCGTGTATCCAAGCTGCGATGCCGTCTACTTTGA
GGGCGGTGGGGGTGGTCAGCAGGACTGTGTAAGGTCCTTTCCAGCGAGGTTCTAGGTTCTTAGTCTGGTG
TCGGCGGACCCACACTGTGTCGCCGACTCGGTAAGGGTGAGGTACCACCGGTCGGTCCAGTTGTTCTTGG
TAGGCTGCCGCCAGAGGTCTCCAGACTTCGTGCTGGACTAAGTAGAGAGCCTGTAAGTGAGCTTGGAGAG
AGGGGCTGTTAGTAACTCTTGTCATGTCAGGGTCAGGGAAGTTTACAAGGGGCGGGGGTGCCCCATATAA
GATCTCATATGGCCATATGGGGGCGCCTAGAGAAGGAGTGAGGGCTGGATAAAGGGAGGATCGAGGCGGG
GTCGAACGAGGAGGTTCAAGGGGGAGAGACGGGGCGGATGGAGGAAGAGGAGGCGGAGGCTTAGGGTGTA
CAAAGGGCTTGACCCAGGGAGGGGGGTCAAAAGCCAAGGCTTCCCAGGTCACGATGTAGGGGACCTGGTC
TGGGTGTCCATGCGGGCCAGGTGAAAAGACCTTGATCTTAACCTGGGTGATGAGGTCTCGGTTAAAGGTG
CCGTCTCGCGGCCATCCGACGTTAAAGGTTGGCCATTCTGCAGAGCAGAAGGTAACCCAACGTCTCTTCT
TGACATCTACCGACTGGTTGTGAGCGATCCGCTCGACATCTTTCCAGTGACCTAAGGTCAAACTTAAGGG
AGTGGTAACAGTCTGGCCCGGGCCCATATTTTCAGACAAATACAGAAACACAGTCAGACAGAGACAACAC
AGAACGATGCTGCAGCAGACAAGACGCGCGGCGCGGCTTCGGTCCCAAACCGAAAGCAAAAATTCAGACG
GAGGCGGGAACTGTTTTAGGTTCTCGTCTCCTACCAGAACCACATATCCCTCCTCTAAGGGGGGTGCACC
AAAGAGTCCAAAACGATCGGGATTTTTGGACTCAGGTCGGGCCACAAAAACGGCCCCCGAAGTCCCTGGG
ACGTCTCCCAGGGTTGCGGCCGGGTGTTCCGAACTCGTCAGTTCCACCACGGGTCCGCCAGATACAGAGC
TAGTTAGCTAACTAGTACCGACGCAGGCGCATAAAATCAGTCATAGACACTAGACAATCGGACAGACACA
GATAAGTTGCTGGCCAGCTTACCTCCCGGTGGTGGGTCGGTGGTCCCTGGGCAGGGGTCTCCCGATCCCG
GACGAGCCCCCAAATGAAAGACCCCCGCTGACGGGTAGTCAATCACTCAGAGGAGACCCTCCCAAGGAAC
AGCGAGACCACAAGTCGGATGCAACTGCAAGAGGGTTTATTGGATACACGGGTACCCGGGCGACTCAGTC
AATCGGAGGACTGGCGCGCCGAGTGAGGGGTTGTGGGCTCTTTTATTGAGCTCGGGGAGCAGAAGCGCGC
GAACAGAAGCGAGAAGCGAACTGATTGGTTAGTTCAAATAAGGCACAGGGTCATTTCAGGTCCTTGGGGC
ACCCTGGAAACATCTGATGGTTCTCTAGCATGGTAATAGCGATGACTAATACGTAGATGTACTGCCAAGT
AGGAAAGTCCCATAAGGTCATGTACTGGGCATAATGCCAGGCGGGCCATTTACCGTCATTGACGTCAATA
GGGGGCGTACTTGGCATATGATACACTTGATGTACTGCCAAGTGGGCAGTTTACCGTAAATACTCCACCC
ATTGACGTCAATGGAAAGTCCCTATTGGCGTTACTATGGGAACATACGTCATTATTGACGTCAATGGGCG
GGGGTCGTTGGGCGGTCAGCCAGGCGGGCCATTTACCGTAAGTTATGTAACGCGGAACTCCATATATGGG
CTATGAACTAATGACCCCGTAATTGATTACTATTAATAACTAGTCAATAATCAATGTCAACATGGCGGTA
ATGTTGGACATGAGCCAATATAAATGTACATATTATGATATGGATACAACGTATGCAATGGGCCAAGCTC
CTCGAGTGAAGACGAAAGGGCCTCGTGATACGCCTATTTTTATAGGTTAATGTCATGATAATAATGGTTT
CTTAGACGTCAGGTGGCACTTTTCGGGGAAATGTGCGCGGAACCCCTATTTGTTTATTTTTCTAAATACA
TTCAAATATGTATCCGCTCATGAGACAATAACCCTGATAAATGCTTCAATAATATTGAAAAAGGAAGAGT
ATGAGTATTCAACATTTCCGTGTCGCCCTTATTCCCTTTTTTGCGGCATTTTGCCTTCCTGTTTTTGCTC
ACCCAGAAACGCTGGTGAAAGTAAAAGATGCTGAAGATCAGTTGGGTGCACGAGTGGGTTACATCGAACT
GGATCTCAACAGCGGTAAGATCCTTGAGAGTTTTCGCCCCGAAGAACGTTTTCCAATGATGAGCACTTTT
AAAGTTCTGCTATGTGGCGCGGTATTATCCCGTGTTGACGCCGGGCAAGAGCAACTCGGTCGCCGCATAC
ACTATTCTCAGAATGACTTGGTTGAGTACTCACCAGTCACAGAAAAGCATCTTACGGATGGCATGACAGT
AAGAGAATTATGCAGTGCTGCCATAACCATGAGTGATAACACTGCGGCCAACTTACTTCTGACAACGATC
GGAGGACCGAAGGAGCTAACCGCTTTTTTGCACAACATGGGGGATCATGTAACTCGCCTTGATCGTTGGG
AACCGGAGCTGAATGAAGCCATACCAAACGACGAGCGTGACACCACGATGCCTGTAGCAATGGCAACAAC
GTTGCGCAAACTATTAACTGGCGAACTACTTACTCTAGCTTCCCGGCAACAATTAATAGACTGGATGGAG
GCGGATAAAGTTGCAGGACCACTTCTGCGCTCGGCCCTTCCGGCTGGCTGGTTTATTGCTGATAAATCTG
GAGCCGGTGAGCGTGGGTCTCGCGGTATCATTGCAGCACTGGGGCCAGATGGTAAGCCCTCCCGTATCGT
AGTTATCTACACGACGGGGAGTCAGGCAACTATGGATGAACGAAATAGACAGATCGCTGAGATAGGTGCC
TCACTGATTAAGCATTGGTAACTGTCAGACCAAGTTTACTCATATATACTTTAGATTGATTTGCGGCCGG
CCGCAAAAGGATCTAGGTGAAGATCCTTTTTGATAATCTCATGACCAAAATCCCTTAACGTGAGTTTTCG
TTCCACTGAGCGTCAGACCCCGTAGAAAAGATCAAAGGATCTTCTTGAGATCCTTTTTTTCTGCGCGTAA
TCTGCTGCTTGCAAACAAAAAAACCACCGCTACCAGCGGTGGTTTGTTTGCCGGATCAAGAGCTACCAAC
TCTTTTTCCGAAGGTAACTGGCTTCAGCAGAGCGCAGATACCAAATACTGTTCTTCTAGTGTAGCCGTAG
TTAGGCCACCACTTCAAGAACTCTGTAGCACCGCCTACATACCTCGCTCTGCTAATCCTGTTACCAGTGG
CTGCTGCCAGTGGCGATAAGTCGTGTCTTACCGGGTTGGACTCAAGACGATAGTTACCGGATAAGGCGCA
GCGGTCGGGCTGAACGGGGGGTTCGTGCACACAGCCCAGCTTGGAGCGAACGACCTACACCGAACTGAGA
TACCTACAGCGTGAGCTATGAGAAAGCGCCACGCTTCCCGAAGGGAGAAAGGCGGACAGGTATCCGGTAA
GCGGCAGGGTCGGAACAGGAGAGCGCACGAGGGAGCTTCCAGGGGGAAACGCCTGGTATCTTTATAGTCC
TGTCGGGTTTCGCCACCTCTGACTTGAGCGTCGATTTTTGTGATGCTCGTCAGGGGGGCGGAGCCTATGG
AAAAACGCCAGCAACGCGGCCTTTTTACGGTTCCTGGCCTTTTGCTGGCCTTTTGCTCACATGTTCTTTC
CTGCGTTATCCCCTGATTCTGTGGATAACCGTATTACCGCCTTTGAGTGAGCTGATACCGCTCGCCGCAG
CCGAACGACCGAGCGCAGCGAGTCAGTGAGCGAGGAAGCGGAAGAGCGCCCAATACGCAAACCGCCTCTC
CCCGCGCGTTGGCCGATTCATTAATGCAACTATGGCCATTTAATGTAAATACTTAAGAAAAAAAACCAAA
TTAATTTTGATACATGCTGCATGTGAAAGACCCCCGCTGACGGGTAGTCAATCACTCAGAGGAGACCCTC
CCAAGGAACAGCGAGACCACAAGTCGGATGCAACTGCAAGAGGGTTTATTGGATACACGGGTACCCGGGC
GACTCAGTCAATCGGAGGACTGGCGCCCCGAGTGAGGGGTTGTGGGCTCTTTTATTGAGCTCGGGGAGCA
GAAGCGCGCGAACAGAAGCGAGAAGCGAACTGATTGGTTAGTTCAAATAAGGCACAGGGTCATTTCAGGT
CCTTGGGGCACCCTGGAAACATCTGATGGTTCTCTAGAAACTGCTGAGGGCTGGACCGCATCTGGGGACC
ATCTGTTCTTGGCCCTGAGCCGGGGCAGGAACTGCTTACCACAGATATCCTGTTTGGCCCATATTCAGCT
GTTCCATCTGTTCTTGGCCCTGAGCCGGGGCAGGAACTGCTTACCACAGATATCCTGTTTGGCCCATATT
CAGCTGTTCCATCTGTTCCTGACCTTGATCTGAACTTCTCTATTCTCAGTTATGTATTTTTCCATGCCTT
GCAAAATGGCGTTACTTAAGCTAGCTTGCCAAACCTACAGGTGGGGTCTTTCATTCCCCCCTTTTTCTGG
AGACTAAATAAAATCTTTTATTTTATCGTCGAGCCATGGGGTCGTGCGCTCCTTTCGGTCGGGCGCTGCG
GGTCGTGGGGCGGGCGTCAGGCACCGGGCTTGCGGGTCATGCACCAGGTGCGCGGTCCTTCGGGCACCTC
GACGTCGGCGGTGACGGTGAAGCCGAGCCGCTCGTAGAAGGGGAGGTTGCGGGGCGCGGAGGTCTCCAGG
AAGGCGGGCACCCCGGCGCGCTCGGCCGCCTCCACTCCGGGGAGCACGACGGCGCTGCCCAGACCCTTGC
CCTGGTGGTCGGGCGAGACGCCGACGGTGGCCAGGAACCACGCGGGCTCCTTGGGCCGGTGCGGCGCCAG
GAGGCCTTCCATCTGTTGCTGCGCGGCCAGCCGGGAACCGCTCAACTCGGCCATGCGCGGGCCGATCTCG
GCGAACACCGCCCCCGCTTCGACGCTCTCCGGCGTGGTCCAGACCGCCACCGCGGCGCCGTCGTCCGCGA
CCCACACCTTGCCGATGTCGAGCCCGACGCGCGTGAGGAAGAGTTCTTGCAGCTCGGTGACCCGCTCGAT
GTGGCGGTCCGGGTCGACGGTGTGGCGCGTGGCGGGGTAGTCGGCGAACGCGGCGGCGAGGGTGCGTACG
GCCCGGGGGACGTCGTCGCGGGTGGCGAGGCGCACCGTGGGCTTGTACTCGGTCATGGTTGTGGCCATAT
TATCATCGTGTTTTTCAAAGGAAAACCACGTCCCCGTGGTTCGGGGGGCCTAGACGTTTTTTTAACCTCG
ACTAAACACATGTAAAGCATGTGCACCGAGGCCCCAGATCAGATCCCATACAATGGGGTACCTTCTGGGC
ATCCTTCAGCCCCTTGTTGAATACGCTTGAGGAGAGCCATTTGACTCTTTCCACAACTATCCAACTCACA
ACGTGGCACTGGGGTTGTGCCGCCTTTGCAGGTGTATCTTATACACGTGGCTTTTGGCCGCAGAGGCACC
TGTCGCCAGGTGGGGGGTTCCGCTGCCTGCAAAGGGTCGCTACAGACGTTGTTTGTCTTCAAGAAGCTTC
CAGAGGAACTGCTTCCTTCACGACATTCAACAGACCTTGCATTCCTTTGGCGAGAGGGGAAAGACCCCTA
GGAATGCTCGTCAAGAAGACAGGGCCAGGTTTCCGGGCCCTCACATTGCCAAAAGACGGCAATATGGTGG
AAAATAACATATAGACAAACGCACACCGGCCTTATTCCAAGCGGCTTCGGCCAGTAACGTTAGG
Features (pLannotate 1.2.2; 17 found; start..end, strand, type, name):
     88..444     -  CDS            LC3 (fragment): rat LC3 protein; Map1lc3b; Atg8 family member found on autophagosomes
    463..1137    -  CDS            mRFP1: mRFP1 is a basic (constitutively fluorescent) red fluorescent protein published in 2002, derived from Discosoma sp.. It is reported to be a somewhat slowly-maturing monomer with low acid sensitivity.
   1137..1497    -  CDS            LC3 (fragment): rat LC3 protein; Map1lc3b; Atg8 family member found on autophagosomes
   1561..2277    -  CDS            EGFP: EGFP is a basic (constitutively fluorescent) green fluorescent protein published in 1996, derived from Aequorea victoria. It is reported to be a rapidly-maturing weak dimer with moderate acid sensitivity.
   2298..2672    -  misc_feature   pol region: Moloney murine leukemia virus (MMLV) pol region containing the splice acceptor site
   2682..3098    -  CDS            gag (truncated): truncated Moloney murine leukemia virus (MMLV) gag gene lacking the start codon
   3163..3520    -  misc_feature   MMLV Ψ: packaging signal of Moloney murine leukemia virus (MMLV)
   3583..3878    -  LTR            3' LTR (ΔU3) (fragment): self-inactivating 3' long terminal repeat (LTR) from Moloney murine leukemia virus
   3879..4258    -  enhancer       CMV enhancer: human cytomegalovirus immediate early enhancer
   4446..4550    +  promoter       AmpR promoter: bla
   4551..5411    +  CDS            AmpR: β-lactamase; bla; confers resistance to ampicillin, carbenicillin, and related antibiotics
   5575..6163    +  rep_origin     ori: high-copy-number ColE1/pMB1/pBR322/pUC origin of replication
   6346..6398    +  CDS            lacI (fragment): lac repressor; lacI; The lac repressor binds to the lac operator to inhibit transcription in E. coli. This inhibition can be relieved by adding lactose or isopropyl-β-D-thiogalactopyranoside (IPTG).
   6464..6933    -  LTR            LTR: long terminal repeat from Moloney murine leukemia virus
   6934..7055    -  LTR            3' LTR (ΔU3) (fragment): self-inactivating 3' long terminal repeat (LTR) from Moloney murine leukemia virus
   7157..7756    -  CDS            PuroR: puromycin N-acetyltransferase; pac from Streptomyces alboniger; confers resistance to puromycin
   7770..8232    -  misc_feature   IRES: internal ribosome entry site (IRES) of the encephalomyocarditis virus (EMCV)
