[The description below was written by a language model from this plasmid's Addgene catalogue record and pLannotate feature annotations shown in this document.]
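Description:
pMRX-IP-GFP-LC3-RFP-LC3ΔG is a Moloney murine leukemia virus-based retroviral expression vector (pMRX-IP backbone, derived from pMX) of about 8.3 kb. It delivers an autophagic flux reporter into mammalian cells. In bacteria it is maintained through a high-copy ColE1/pUC-type origin and selected with ampicillin via β-lactamase. The viral portion has a 5′ LTR region preceded by a CMV enhancer, the MMLV Ψ packaging signal, a truncated gag lacking its start codon, and a pol fragment carrying the splice acceptor. The expression cassette follows and ends at the 3′ LTR. No separate internal promoter is annotated, so transcription appears to be driven from the CMV enhancer/LTR region. Because the two LC3 copies and the LTRs are repeated sequences, the use of a recombination-deficient growth strain is consistent with a need to limit rearrangement.

The payload is a single open reading frame in which EGFP is fused to rat LC3B (Map1lc3b), followed directly by mRFP1 and a second LC3 copy. The name marks this second copy as ΔG, meaning it lacks the C-terminal glycine needed for lipidation. In general terms, endogenous ATG4 protease cleaves after the first LC3. This releases equimolar GFP-LC3, which is conjugated to autophagosomes and degraded in lysosomes, and RFP-LC3ΔG, which stays cytosolic as a stable internal control. The GFP/RFP ratio therefore falls as autophagic flux rises. An EMCV IRES downstream links translation of puromycin N-acetyltransferase to the same transcript, allowing selection of stably transduced cells.

Two sequence records accompany the entry, one of 8,343 nt and one of 8,887 nt. They show the same element order in opposite orientations and differ mainly in how the 5′ LTR region is represented.
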