Addgene plasmid #84572: pMRX-IP-GFP-LC3-RFP-LC3ΔG
Purpose: Expresses GFP-LC3-RFP-LC3ΔG in mammalian cells to measure autophagic flux
Depositing lab: Noboru Mizushima. Depositing organization: The University of Tokyo. Publication: An Autophagic Flux Probe that Releases an Internal Control. Kaizuka T, Morishita H, Hama Y, Tsukamoto S, Matsui T, Toyota Y, Kodama A, Ishihara T, Mizushima T, Mizushima N. Mol Cell. 2016 Nov 17;64(4):835-849. doi: 10.1016/j.molcel.2016.09.037. Epub 2016 Nov 3. PubMed 27818143.
Backbone
  Vector backbone: pMRX-IP
  Backbone manufacturer: Dr.Shoji Yamaoka of Tokyo Medical and Dental University
  Backbone size w/o insert (bp): 6100
  Total vector size (bp): 8300
  Vector type: Mammalian Expression, Retroviral
  Selectable markers: Puromycin
Growth in bacteria
  Bacterial resistance: Ampicillin, 100 μg/mL
  Growth temperature: 37°C
  Growth strain: NEB Stable
  Copy number: Unknown
Gene/Insert
  Gene/Insert name: microtubule-associated protein 1 light chain 3 beta (alt names: Map1lc3b; LC3; LC3B)
  Species: R. norvegicus (rat)
  Insert size (bp): 2200
  GenBank ID: NM_022867.2
  Entrez Gene: Map1lc3b (a.k.a. LC3B, Map1lc3, Mpl3, zbs559)
  Tag / fusion protein: EGFP (N terminal on insert); mRFP1 (C terminal on insert)
  Cloning method: Restriction Enzyme; 5′ cloning site Bgl II (unknown if destroyed); 3′ cloning site Bam HI (unknown if destroyed)
  Sequencing primers: 5′ CGACCACTACCAGCAGAACA; 3′ AAAAGACGGCAATATGGTGG
Resource information
  A portion of this plasmid was derived from a plasmid made by: It has the pMX backbone
Terms and licenses: Academic/Nonprofit Terms; Industry Terms: Not Available to Industry
How to cite: pMRX-IP-GFP-LC3-RFP-LC3ΔG was a gift from Noboru Mizushima (Addgene plasmid # 84572 ; http://n2t.net/addgene:84572 ; RRID:Addgene_84572)
